>Addgene plasmid #146265 | pETM-30-GST-PfAgo_F | addgene full sequence | sequence record 456974 | Addgene NGS Result
TAATACGACTCACTATAGGGGAATTGTGAGCGGATAACAATTCCCCTCTAGAAATAATTTTGTTTAACTT
TAAGAAGGAGATATACCATGAAACATCACCATCACCATCACAACACTAGTAGCAATTCCATGTCCCCTAT
ACTAGGTTATTGGAAAATTAAGGGCCTTGTGCAACCCACTCGACTTCTTTTGGAATATCTTGAAGAAAAA
TATGAAGAGCATTTGTATGAGCGCGATGAAGGTGATAAATGGCGAAACAAAAAGTTTGAATTGGGTTTGG
AGTTTCCCAATCTTCCTTATTATATTGATGGTGATGTTAAATTAACACAGTCTATGGCCATCATACGTTA
TATAGCTGACAAGCACAACATGTTGGGTGGTTGTCCAAAAGAGCGTGCAGAGATTTCAATGCTTGAAGGA
GCGGTTTTGGATATTAGATACGGTGTTTCGAGAATTGCATATAGTAAAGACTTTGAAACTCTCAAAGTTG
ATTTTCTTAGCAAGCTACCTGAAATGCTGAAAATGTTCGAAGATCGTTTATGTCATAAAACATATTTAAA
TGGTGATCATGTAACCCATCCTGACTTCATGTTGTATGACGCTCTTGATGTTGTTTTATACATGGACCCA
ATGTGCCTGGATGCGTTCCCAAAATTAGTTTGTTTTAAAAAACGTATTGAAGCTATCCCACAAATTGATA
AGTACTTGAAATCCAGCAAGTATATAGCATGGCCTTTGCAGGGCTGGCAAGCCACGTTTGGTGGTGGCGA
CCATCCTCCAACTAGTGGATCTGGTGGTGGTGGCGGATGGATGAGCGAGAATCTTTATTTTCAGGGCGCC
ATGGCAATGAAAGCGAAAGTTGTTATTAATCTGGTAAAGATAAATAAAAAAATAATTCCAGATAAAATAT
ATGTATATAGGCTCTTTAATGACCCAGAGGAAGAACTTCAAAAAGAGGGATATTCTATTTATCGCCTTGC
ATATGAAAACGTTGGTATTGTTATTGATCCAGAGAATCTGATTATTGCCACCACAAAAGAGCTTGAATAT
GAGGGAGAATTTATTCCCGAGGGTGAAATATCATTCTCGGAATTGCGTAATGACTATCAGAGTAAACTTG
TCTTAAGATTGTTGAAGGAGAATGGAATAGGTGAATATGAATTATCGAAACTTCTTAGGAAGTTTAGAAA
ACCAAAAACTTTTGGGGATTATAAGGTCATTCCAAGCGTTGAGATGAGTGTGATAAAGCATGATGAAGAT
TTTTATTTAGTAATTCATATAATTCATCAAATACAATCAATGAAAACACTGTGGGAGCTTGTAAACAAAG
ACCCTAAAGAGCTTGAAGAGTTTTTAATGACTCACAAGGAAAATTTAATGCTGAAGGACATTGCGTCACC
ACTTAAAACTGTTTATAAGCCTTGCTTTGAAGAGTATACTAAAAAACCAAAACTTGATCATAATCAAGAA
ATAGTAAAGTACTGGTATAATTATCATATTGAAAGATATTGGAATACTCCAGAAGCTAAATTAGAGTTTT
ATAGAAAATTTGGCCAAGTTGATTTAAAACAACCTGCAATTCTAGCGAAATTTGCATCTAAAATAAAGAA
AAACAAAAATTACAAGATATATCTCTTGCCCCAATTAGTTGTCCCAACTTATAACGCCGAACAATTAGAA
AGTGACGTGGCGAAAGAAATTTTAGAATATACAAAACTGATGCCAGAAGAACGTAAAGAGCTTTTAGAAA
ACGTCCTTGCAGAAGTTGATAGTGACATTATAGACAAATCATTAAGTGAAATTGAAGTAGAAAAAATTGC
ACAAGAATTGGAAAACAAAATAAGGGTTAGAGATGACAAAGGGAACAGTGTACCAATTTCTCAATTAAAT
GTTCAAAAATCTCAATTACTACTTTGGACGAATTATTCACGAAAATATCCAGTTATATTGCCTTATGAAG
TTCCAGAAAAGTTCAGAAAAATACGGGAGATACCAATGTTTATAATTCTAGATTCAGGACTTCTTGCCGA
CATTCAAAATTTTGCAACTAATGAATTCAGGGAGTTAGTAAAGAGCATGTACTATAGTCTTGCCAAAAAA
TACAATAGTCTTGCCAAAAAAGCAAGGTCAACAAATGAAATAGGATTACCCTTTTTAGACTTTCGTGGGA
AAGAAAAGGTTATAACTGAAGATTTAAACTCTGACAAAGGTATTATAGAAGTTGTGGAGCAGGTATCTAG
TTTCATGAAAGGAAAAGAACTAGGCCTAGCCTTTATAGCTGCAAGAAATAAACTTTCATCTGAGAAGTTT
GAGGAAATTAAAAGGAGACTCTTTAATTTAAATGTAATATCTCAAGTGGTTAACGAAGATACTTTAAAAA
ATAAAAGAGACAAATACGATAGAAATCGACTTGATCTATTTGTCAGACACAACTTACTTTTTCAAGTATT
ATCTAAACTTGGAGTAAAGTATTATGTGCTAGATTACAGGTTCAATTATGACTACATCATTGGAATTGAT
GTTGCTCCCATGAAGCGTTCTGAGGGATACATAGGTGGTAGTGCCGTAATGTTTGACTCTCAAGGTTACA
TACGAAAAATTGTCCCAATTAAAATTGGTGAACAAAGAGGAGAATCAGTTGACATGAATGAGTTTTTCAA
AGAAATGGTTGATAAATTTAAAGAGTTCAATATTAAGCTAGATAATAAGAAAATACTACTTCTAAGAGAT
GGAAGAATTACTAATAACGAAGAAGAAGGGCTCAAGTATATTTCCGAGATGTTTGATATTGAGGTGGTCA
CGATGGACGTGATAAAAAATCACCCTGTGAGAGCCTTTGCTAATATGAAAATGTACTTTAACCTAGGTGG
TGCAATATACCTAATCCCCCATAAGCTCAAACAAGCTAAAGGAACACCAATACCAATAAAGTTAGCCAAA
AAGAGGATAATTAAGAATGGAAAAGTCGAGAAGCAGAGTATCACTAGACAGGACGTCTTAGATATCTTCA
TTTTAACTCGTCTTAACTATGGGAGTATTTCTGCTGATATGCGGTTGCCAGCACCCGTTCACTATGCTCA
CAAGTTTGCAAATGCAATCAGAAATGAATGGAAAATAAAAGAAGAGTTCCTTGCTGAGGGATTTTTGTAT
TTTGTTTGAGGTACCGGATCCGAATTCGAGCTCCGTCGACAAGCTTGCGGCCGCACTCGAGCACCACCAC
CACCACCACTGAGATCCGGCTGCTAACAAAGCCCGAAAGGAAGCTGAGTTGGCTGCTGCCACCGCTGAGC
AATAACTAGCATAACCCCTTGGGGCCTCTAAACGGGTCTTGAGGGGTTTTTTGCTGAAAGGAGGAACTAT
ATCCGGATTGGCGAATGGG
[124 nt withheld, positions 3380-3503]
C
[91 nt withheld, positions 3505-3595]
A
[49 nt withheld, positions 3597-3645]
CCTTTGACGTTGGAGTCCACGTTCTTT
[37 nt withheld, positions 3673-3709]
ACCCTATCTCGGTCTATTCTTTTGATTTATAAGGGATTTTGCCGATTTCGGCCTATTGGTTAAAAAATGA
GCTGATTTAACAAAAATTTAACGCGAATTTTAACAAAATATTAACGCTTACAATTTAGGTGGCACTTTTC
GGGGAAATGTGCGCGGAACCCCTATTTGTTTATTTTTCTAAATACATTCAAATATGTATCCGCTCATGAA
TTAATTCTTAGAAAAACTCATCGAGCATCAAATGAAACTGCAATTTATTCATATCAGGATTATCAATACC
ATATTTTTGAAAAAGCCGTTTCTGTAATGAAGGAGAAAACTCACCGAGGCAGTTCCATAGGATGGCAAGA
TCCTGGTATCGGTCTGCGATTCCGACTCGTCCAACATCAATACAACCTATTAATTTCCCCTCGTCAAAAA
TAAGGTTATCAAGTGAGAAATCACCATGAGTGACGACTGAATCCGGTGAGAATGGCAAAAGTTTATGCAT
TTCTTTCCAGACTTGTTCAACAGGCCAGCCATTACGCTCGTCATCAAAATCACTCGCATCAACCAAACCG
TTATTCATTCGTGATTGCGCCTGAGCGAGACGAAATACGCGATCGCTGTTAAAAGGACAATTACAAACAG
GAATCGAATGCAACCGGCGCAGGAACACTGCCAGCGCATCAACAATATTTTCACCTGAATCAGGATATTC
TTCTAATACCTGGAATGCTGTTTTCCCGGGGATCGCAGTGGTGAGTAACCATGCATCATCAGGAGTACGG
ATAAAATGCTTGATGGTCGGAAGAGGCATAAATTCCGTCAGCCAGTTTAGTCTGACCATCTCATCTGTAA
CATCATTGGCAACGCTACCTTTGCCATGTTTCAGAAACAACTCTGGCGCATCGGGCTTCCCATACAATCG
ATAGATTGTCGCACCTGATTGCCCGACATTATCGCGAGCCCATTTATACCCATATAAATCAGCATCCATG
TTGGAATTTAATCGCGGCCTAGAGCAAGACGTTTCCCGTTGAATATGGCTCATAACACCCCTTGTATTAC
TGTTTATGTAAGCAGACAGTTTTATTGTTCATGACCAAAATCCCTTAACGTGAGTTTTCGTTCCACTGAG
CGTCAGACCCCGTAGAAAAGATCAAAGGATCTTCTTGAGATCCTTTTTTTCTGCGCGTAATCTGCTGCTT
GCAAACAAAAAAACCACCGCTACCAGCGGTGGTTTGTTTGCCGGATCAAGAGCTACCAACTCTTTTTCCG
AAGGTAACTGGCTTCAGCAGAGCGCAGATACCAAATACTGTCCTTCTAGTGTAGCCGTAGTTAGGCCACC
ACTTCAAGAACTCTGTAGCACCGCCTACATACCTCGCTCTGCTAATCCTGTTACCAGTGGCTGCTGCCAG
TGGCGATAAGTCGTGTCTTACCGGGTTGGACTCAAGACGATAGTTACCGGATAAGGCGCAGCGGTCGGGC
TGAACGGGGGGTTCGTGCACACAGCCCAGCTTGGAGCGAACGACCTACACCGAACTGAGATACCTACAGC
GTGAGCTATGAGAAAGCGCCACGCTTCCCGAAGGGAGAAAGGCGGACAGGTATCCGGTAAGCGGCAGGGT
CGGAACAGGAGAGCGCACGAGGGAGCTTCCAGGGGGAAACGCCTGGTATCTTTATAGTCCTGTCGGGTTT
CGCCACCTCTGACTTGAGCGTCGATTTTTGTGATGCTCGTCAGGGGGGCGGAGCCTATGGAAAAACGCCA
GCAACGCGGCCTTTTTACGGTTCCTGGCCTTTTGCTGGCCTTTTGCTCACATGTTCTTTCCTGCGTTATC
CCCTGATTCTGTGGATAACCGTATTACCGCCTTTGAGTGAGCTGATACCGCTCGCCGCAGCCGAACGACC
GAGCGCAGCGAGTCAGTGAGCGAGGAAGCGGAAGAGCGCCTGATGCGGTATTTTCTCCTTACGCATCTGT
GCGGTATTTCACACCGCAATGGTGCACTCTCAGTACAATCTGCTCTGATGCCGCATAGTTAAGCCAGTAT
ACACTCCGCTATCGCTACGTGACTGGGTCATGGCTGCGCCCCGACACCCGCCAACACCCGCTGACGCGCC
CTGACGGGCTTGTCTGCTCCCGGCATCCGCTTACAGACAAGCTGTGACCGTCTCCGGGAGCTGCATGTGT
CAGAGGTTTTCACCGTCATCACCGAAACGCGCGAGGCAGCTGCGGTAAAGCTCATCAGCGTGGTCGTGAA
GCGATTCACAGATGTCTGCCTGTTCATCCGCGTCCAGCTCGTTGAGTTTCTCCAGAAGCGTTAATGTCTG
GCTTCTGATAAAGCGGGCCATGTTAAGGGCGGTTTTTTCCTGTTTGGTCACTGATGCCTCCGTGTAAGGG
GGATTTCTGTTCATGGGGGTAATGATACCGATGAAACGAGAGAGGATGCTCACGATACGGGTTACTGATG
ATGAACATGCCCGGTTACTGGAACGTTGTGAGGGTAAACAACTGGCGGTATGGATGCGGCGGGACCAGAG
AAAAATCACTCAGGGTCAATGCCAGCGCTTCGTTAATACAGATGTAGGTGTTCCACAGGGTAGCCAGCAG
CATCCTGCGATGCAGATCCGGAACATAATGGTGCAGGGCGCTGACTTCCGCGTTTCCAGACTTTACGAAA
CACGGAAACCGAAGACCATTCATGTTGTTGCTCAGGTCGCAGACGTTTTGCAGCAGCAGTCGCTTCACGT
TCGCTCGCGTATCGGTGATTCATTCTGCTAACCAGTAAGGCAACCCCGCCAGCCTAGCCGGGTCCTCAAC
GACAGGAGCACGATCATGCGCACCCGTGGGGCCGCCATGCCGGCGATAATGGCCTGCTTCTCGCCGAAAC
GTTTGGTGGCGGGACCAGTGACGAAGGCTTGAGCGAGGGCGTGCAAGATTCCGAATACCGCAAGCGACAG
GCCGATCATCGTCGCGCTCCAGCGAAAGCGGTCCTCGCCGAAAATGACCCAGAGCGCTGCCGGCACCTGT
CCTACGAGTTGCATGATAAAGAAGACAGTCATAAGTGCGGCGACGATAGTCATGCCCCGCGCCCACCGGA
AGGAGCTGACTGGGTTGAAGGCTCTCAAGGGCATCGGTCGAGATCCCGGTGCCTAATGAGTGAGCTAACT
TACATTAATTGCGTTGCGCTCACTGCCCGCTTTCCAGTCGGGAAACCTGTCGTGCCAGCTGCATTAATGA
ATCGGCCAACGCGCGGGGAGAGGCGGTTTGCGTATTGGGCGCCAGGGTGGTTTTTCTTTTCACCAGTGAG
ACGGGCAACAGCTGATTGCCCTTCACCGCCTGGCCCTGAGAGAGTTGCAGCAAGCGGTCCACGCTGGTTT
GCCCCAGCAGGCGAAAATCCTGTTTGATGGTGGTTAACGGCGGGATATAACATGAGCTGTCTTCGGTATC
GTCGTATCCCACTACCGAGATATCCGCACCAACGCGCAGCCCGGACTCGGTAATGGCGCGCATTGCGCCC
AGCGCCATCTGATCGTTGGCAACCAGCATCGCAGTGGGAACGATGCCCTCATTCAGCATTTGCATGGTTT
GTTGAAAACCGGACATGGCACTCCAGTCGCCTTCCCGTTCCGCTATCGGCTGAATTTGATTGCGAGTGAG
ATATTTATGCCAGCCAGCCAGACGCAGACGCGCCGAGACAGAACTTAATGGGCCCGCTAACAGCGCGATT
TGCTGGTGACCCAATGCGACCAGATGCTCCACGCCCAGTCGCGTACCGTCTTCATGGGAGAAAATAATAC
TGTTGATGGGTGTCTGGTCAGAGACATCAAGAAATAACGCCGGAACATTAGTGCAGGCAGCTTCCACAGC
AATGGCATCCTGGTCATCCAGCGGATAGTTAATGATCAGCCCACTGACGCGTTGCGCGAGAAGATTGTGC
ACCGCCGCTTTACAGGCTTCGACGCCGCTTCGTTCTACCATCGACACCACCACGCTGGCACCCAGTTGAT
CGGCGCGAGATTTAATCGCCGCGACAATTTGCGACGGCGCGTGCAGGGCCAGACTGGAGGTGGCAACGCC
AATCAGCAACGACTGTTTGCCCGCCAGTTGTTGTGCCACGCGGTTGGGAATGTAATTCAGCTCCGCCATC
GCCGCTTCCACTTTTTCCCGCGTTTTCGCAGAAACGTGGCTGGCCTGGTTCACCACGCGGGAAACGGTCT
GATAAGAGACACCGGCATACTCTGCGACATCGTATAACGTTACTGGTTTCACATTCACCACCCTGAATTG
ACTCTCTTCCGGGCGCTATCATGCCATACCGCGAAAGGTTTTGCGCCATTCGATGGTGTCCGGGATCTCG
ACGCTCTCCCTTATGCGACTCCTGCATTAGGAAGCAGCCCAGTAGTAGGTTGAGGCCGTTGAGCACCGCC
GCCGCAAGGAATGGTGCATGCAAGGAGATGGCGCCCAACAGTCCCCCGGCCACGGGGCCTGCCACCATAC
CCACGCCGAAACAAGCGCTCATGAGCCCGAAGTGGCGAGCCCGATCTTCCCCATCGGTGATGTCGGCGAT
ATAGGCGCCAGCAACCGCACCTGTGGCGCCGGTGATGCCGGCCACGATGCGTCCGGCGTAGAGGATCGAG
ATCTCGATCCCGCGAAAT
Features (pLannotate 1.2.2; 22 found; start..end, strand, type, name):
      1..19      +  promoter       T7 promoter: promoter for bacteriophage T7 RNA polymerase
     20..44      +  protein_bind   lac operator: The lac repressor binds to the lac operator to inhibit transcription in E. coli. This inhibition can be relieved by adding lactose or isopropyl-β-D-thiogalactopyranoside (IPTG). lac repressor encoded by lacI
     59..81      +  RBS            RBS: efficient ribosome binding site from bacteriophage T7 gene 10 (Olins and Rangwala, 1989)
     94..111     +  CDS            7xHis (fragment): 6xHis affinity tag
    130..781     +  CDS            GST (fragment): glutathione S-transferase from Schistosoma japonicum
    816..836     +  CDS            capTEV™ (fragment): composite tag for in vivo biotinylation, TEV protease cleavage, and 6xHis tagging
    847..3159    +  CDS            PfAgo: Argonaute protein from the archaeon Pyrococcus furiosus DNA-guided nuclease (Swarts et al., 2015)
   3212..3229    +  CDS            9xHis (fragment): 9xHis affinity tag
   3239..3288    +  CDS            SET1 (fragment): solubility-enhancement tag derived from T7 phage gene 10B
   3296..3343    +  terminator     T7 terminator: transcription terminator for bacteriophage T7 RNA polymerase
   3380..3808    +  rep_origin     f1 ori (sequence partly withheld): f1 bacteriophage origin of replication; arrow indicates direction of (+) strand synthesis
   3861..3918    +  promoter       AmpR promoter (fragment): bla
   3927..4742    -  CDS            KanR: aminoglycoside phosphotransferase; aph(3')-Ia; confers resistance to kanamycin in bacteria or G418 (Geneticin®) in eukaryotes
   4864..5452    +  rep_origin     ori: high-copy-number ColE1/pMB1/pBR322/pUC origin of replication
   5638..5777    -  misc_feature   bom: basis of mobility region from pBR322
   5879..6070    -  CDS            rop: Rop protein, which maintains plasmids at low copy number; rop
   6087..6467    +  CDS            YPB1_ECOLX: Protein predicted: Swiss-Prot protein existence level 4. From Escherichia coli.
   6539..6830    -  CDS            TcR (fragment): tetracycline efflux protein; tet; confers resistance to tetracycline
   6845..6866    -  protein_bind   CAP binding site: CAP binding activates transcription in the presence of cAMP. E. coli catabolite activator protein
   6879..7961    -  CDS            lacI: lac repressor; lacI; The lac repressor binds to the lac operator to inhibit transcription in E. coli. This inhibition can be relieved by adding lactose or isopropyl-β-D-thiogalactopyranoside (IPTG).
   7962..8039    -  promoter       lacI promoter: lacI
   8047..8326    -  CDS            TcR (fragment): tetracycline efflux protein; tet; confers resistance to tetracycline
