>Addgene plasmid #146265 | pETM-30-GST-PfAgo_F | analyzer sequence | sequence record 288710
TGGCGAATGGG
[124 nt withheld, positions 12-135]
C
[91 nt withheld, positions 137-227]
A
[49 nt withheld, positions 229-277]
CCTTTGACGTTGGAGTCCACGTTCTTT
[37 nt withheld, positions 305-341]
ACCCTATCTCGGTCTATTCTTTTGATTTATAAGGGATTTTGCCGATTTCGGCCTATTGGTTAAAAAATGA
GCTGATTTAACAAAAATTTAACGCGAATTTTAACAAAATATTAACGTTTACAATTTCAGGTGGCACTTTT
CGGGGAAATGTGCGCGGAACCCCTATTTGTTTATTTTTCTAAATACATTCAAATATGTATCCGCTCATGA
ATTAATTCTTAGAAAAACTCATCGAGCATCAAATGAAACTGCAATTTATTCATATCAGGATTATCAATAC
CATATTTTTGAAAAAGCCGTTTCTGTAATGAAGGAGAAAACTCACCGAGGCAGTTCCATAGGATGGCAAG
ATCCTGGTATCGGTCTGCGATTCCGACTCGTCCAACATCAATACAACCTATTAATTTCCCCTCGTCAAAA
ATAAGGTTATCAAGTGAGAAATCACCATGAGTGACGACTGAATCCGGTGAGAATGGCAAAAGTTTATGCA
TTTCTTTCCAGACTTGTTCAACAGGCCAGCCATTACGCTCGTCATCAAAATCACTCGCATCAACCAAACC
GTTATTCATTCGTGATTGCGCCTGAGCGAGACGAAATACGCGATCGCTGTTAAAAGGACAATTACAAACA
GGAATCGAATGCAACCGGCGCAGGAACACTGCCAGCGCATCAACAATATTTTCACCTGAATCAGGATATT
CTTCTAATACCTGGAATGCTGTTTTCCCGGGGATCGCAGTGGTGAGTAACCATGCATCATCAGGAGTACG
GATAAAATGCTTGATGGTCGGAAGAGGCATAAATTCCGTCAGCCAGTTTAGTCTGACCATCTCATCTGTA
ACATCATTGGCAACGCTACCTTTGCCATGTTTCAGAAACAACTCTGGCGCATCGGGCTTCCCATACAATC
GATAGATTGTCGCACCTGATTGCCCGACATTATCGCGAGCCCATTTATACCCATATAAATCAGCATCCAT
GTTGGAATTTAATCGCGGCCTAGAGCAAGACGTTTCCCGTTGAATATGGCTCATAACACCCCTTGTATTA
CTGTTTATGTAAGCAGACAGTTTTATTGTTCATGACCAAAATCCCTTAACGTGAGTTTTCGTTCCACTGA
GCGTCAGACCCCGTAGAAAAGATCAAAGGATCTTCTTGAGATCCTTTTTTTCTGCGCGTAATCTGCTGCT
TGCAAACAAAAAAACCACCGCTACCAGCGGTGGTTTGTTTGCCGGATCAAGAGCTACCAACTCTTTTTCC
GAAGGTAACTGGCTTCAGCAGAGCGCAGATACCAAATACTGTCCTTCTAGTGTAGCCGTAGTTAGGCCAC
CACTTCAAGAACTCTGTAGCACCGCCTACATACCTCGCTCTGCTAATCCTGTTACCAGTGGCTGCTGCCA
GTGGCGATAAGTCGTGTCTTACCGGGTTGGACTCAAGACGATAGTTACCGGATAAGGCGCAGCGGTCGGG
CTGAACGGGGGGTTCGTGCACACAGCCCAGCTTGGAGCGAACGACCTACACCGAACTGAGATACCTACAG
CGTGAGCTATGAGAAAGCGCCACGCTTCCCGAAGGGAGAAAGGCGGACAGGTATCCGGTAAGCGGCAGGG
TCGGAACAGGAGAGCGCACGAGGGAGCTTCCAGGGGGAAACGCCTGGTATCTTTATAGTCCTGTCGGGTT
TCGCCACCTCTGACTTGAGCGTCGATTTTTGTGATGCTCGTCAGGGGGGCGGAGCCTATGGAAAAACGCC
AGCAACGCGGCCTTTTTACGGTTCCTGGCCTTTTGCTGGCCTTTTGCTCACATGTTCTTTCCTGCGTTAT
CCCCTGATTCTGTGGATAACCGTATTACCGCCTTTGAGTGAGCTGATACCGCTCGCCGCAGCCGAACGAC
CGAGCGCAGCGAGTCAGTGAGCGAGGAAGCGGAAGAGCGCCTGATGCGGTATTTTCTCCTTACGCATCTG
TGCGGTATTTCACACCGCATATATGGTGCACTCTCAGTACAATCTGCTCTGATGCCGCATAGTTAAGCCA
GTATACACTCCGCTATCGCTACGTGACTGGGTCATGGCTGCGCCCCGACACCCGCCAACACCCGCTGACG
CGCCCTGACGGGCTTGTCTGCTCCCGGCATCCGCTTACAGACAAGCTGTGACCGTCTCCGGGAGCTGCAT
GTGTCAGAGGTTTTCACCGTCATCACCGAAACGCGCGAGGCAGCTGCGGTAAAGCTCATCAGCGTGGTCG
TGAAGCGATTCACAGATGTCTGCCTGTTCATCCGCGTCCAGCTCGTTGAGTTTCTCCAGAAGCGTTAATG
TCTGGCTTCTGATAAAGCGGGCCATGTTAAGGGCGGTTTTTTCCTGTTTGGTCACTGATGCCTCCGTGTA
AGGGGGATTTCTGTTCATGGGGGTAATGATACCGATGAAACGAGAGAGGATGCTCACGATACGGGTTACT
GATGATGAACATGCCCGGTTACTGGAACGTTGTGAGGGTAAACAACTGGCGGTATGGATGCGGCGGGACC
AGAGAAAAATCACTCAGGGTCAATGCCAGCGCTTCGTTAATACAGATGTAGGTGTTCCACAGGGTAGCCA
GCAGCATCCTGCGATGCAGATCCGGAACATAATGGTGCAGGGCGCTGACTTCCGCGTTTCCAGACTTTAC
GAAACACGGAAACCGAAGACCATTCATGTTGTTGCTCAGGTCGCAGACGTTTTGCAGCAGCAGTCGCTTC
ACGTTCGCTCGCGTATCGGTGATTCATTCTGCTAACCAGTAAGGCAACCCCGCCAGCCTAGCCGGGTCCT
CAACGACAGGAGCACGATCATGCGCACCCGTGGGGCCGCCATGCCGGCGATAATGGCCTGCTTCTCGCCG
AAACGTTTGGTGGCGGGACCAGTGACGAAGGCTTGAGCGAGGGCGTGCAAGATTCCGAATACCGCAAGCG
ACAGGCCGATCATCGTCGCGCTCCAGCGAAAGCGGTCCTCGCCGAAAATGACCCAGAGCGCTGCCGGCAC
CTGTCCTACGAGTTGCATGATAAAGAAGACAGTCATAAGTGCGGCGACGATAGTCATGCCCCGCGCCCAC
CGGAAGGAGCTGACTGGGTTGAAGGCTCTCAAGGGCATCGGTCGAGATCCCGGTGCCTAATGAGTGAGCT
AACTTACATTAATTGCGTTGCGCTCACTGCCCGCTTTCCAGTCGGGAAACCTGTCGTGCCAGCTGCATTA
ATGAATCGGCCAACGCGCGGGGAGAGGCGGTTTGCGTATTGGGCGCCAGGGTGGTTTTTCTTTTCACCAG
TGAGACGGGCAACAGCTGATTGCCCTTCACCGCCTGGCCCTGAGAGAGTTGCAGCAAGCGGTCCACGCTG
GTTTGCCCCAGCAGGCGAAAATCCTGTTTGATGGTGGTTAACGGCGGGATATAACATGAGCTGTCTTCGG
TATCGTCGTATCCCACTACCGAGATATCCGCACCAACGCGCAGCCCGGACTCGGTAATGGCGCGCATTGC
GCCCAGCGCCATCTGATCGTTGGCAACCAGCATCGCAGTGGGAACGATGCCCTCATTCAGCATTTGCATG
GTTTGTTGAAAACCGGACATGGCACTCCAGTCGCCTTCCCGTTCCGCTATCGGCTGAATTTGATTGCGAG
TGAGATATTTATGCCAGCCAGCCAGACGCAGACGCGCCGAGACAGAACTTAATGGGCCCGCTAACAGCGC
GATTTGCTGGTGACCCAATGCGACCAGATGCTCCACGCCCAGTCGCGTACCGTCTTCATGGGAGAAAATA
ATACTGTTGATGGGTGTCTGGTCAGAGACATCAAGAAATAACGCCGGAACATTAGTGCAGGCAGCTTCCA
CAGCAATGGCATCCTGGTCATCCAGCGGATAGTTAATGATCAGCCCACTGACGCGTTGCGCGAGAAGATT
GTGCACCGCCGCTTTACAGGCTTCGACGCCGCTTCGTTCTACCATCGACACCACCACGCTGGCACCCAGT
TGATCGGCGCGAGATTTAATCGCCGCGACAATTTGCGACGGCGCGTGCAGGGCCAGACTGGAGGTGGCAA
CGCCAATCAGCAACGACTGTTTGCCCGCCAGTTGTTGTGCCACGCGGTTGGGAATGTAATTCAGCTCCGC
CATCGCCGCTTCCACTTTTTCCCGCGTTTTCGCAGAAACGTGGCTGGCCTGGTTCACCACGCGGGAAACG
GTCTGATAAGAGACACCGGCATACTCTGCGACATCGTATAACGTTACTGGTTTCACATTCACCACCCTGA
ATTGACTCTCTTCCGGGCGCTATCATGCCATACCGCGAAAGGTTTTGCGCCATTCGATGGTGTCCGGGAT
CTCGACGCTCTCCCTTATGCGACTCCTGCATTAGGAAGCAGCCCAGTAGTAGGTTGAGGCCGTTGAGCAC
CGCCGCCGCAAGGAATGGTGCATGCAAGGAGATGGCGCCCAACAGTCCCCCGGCCACGGGGCCTGCCACC
ATACCCACGCCGAAACAAGCGCTCATGAGCCCGAAGTGGCGAGCCCGATCTTCCCCATCGGTGATGTCGG
CGATATAGGCGCCAGCAACCGCACCTGTGGCGCCGGTGATGCCGGCCACGATGCGTCCGGCGTAGAGGAT
CGAGATCTCGATCCCGCGAAATTAATACGACTCACTATAGGGGAATTGTGAGCGGATAACAATTCCCCTC
TAGAAATAATTTTGTTTAACTTTAAGAAGGAGATATACCATGAAACATCACCATCACCATCACAACACTA
GTAGCAATTCCATGTCCCCTATACTAGGTTATTGGAAAATTAAGGGCCTTGTGCAACCCACTCGACTTCT
TTTGGAATATCTTGAAGAAAAATATGAAGAGCATTTGTATGAGCGCGATGAAGGTGATAAATGGCGAAAC
AAAAAGTTTGAATTGGGTTTGGAGTTTCCCAATCTTCCTTATTATATTGATGGTGATGTTAAATTAACAC
AGTCTATGGCCATCATACGTTATATAGCTGACAAGCACAACATGTTGGGTGGTTGTCCAAAAGAGCGTGC
AGAGATTTCAATGCTTGAAGGAGCGGTTTTGGATATTAGATACGGTGTTTCGAGAATTGCATATAGTAAA
GACTTTGAAACTCTCAAAGTTGATTTTCTTAGCAAGCTACCTGAAATGCTGAAAATGTTCGAAGATCGTT
TATGTCATAAAACATATTTAAATGGTGATCATGTAACCCATCCTGACTTCATGTTGTATGACGCTCTTGA
TGTTGTTTTATACATGGACCCAATGTGCCTGGATGCGTTCCCAAAATTAGTTTGTTTTAAAAAACGTATT
GAAGCTATCCCACAAATTGATAAGTACTTGAAATCCAGCAAGTATATAGCATGGCCTTTGCAGGGCTGGC
AAGCCACGTTTGGTGGTGGCGACCATCCTCCAACTAGTGGATCTGGTGGTGGTGGCGGATGGATGAGCGA
GAATCTTTATTTTCAGGGCGCCATGGCAATGAAAGCGAAAGTTGTTATTAATCTGGTAAAGATAAATAAA
AAAATAATTCCAGATAAAATATATGTATATAGGCTCTTTAATGACCCAGAGGAAGAACTTCAAAAAGAGG
GATATTCTATTTATCGCCTTGCATATGAAAACGTTGGTATTGTTATTGATCCAGAGAATCTGATTATTGC
CACCACAAAAGAGCTTGAATATGAGGGAGAATTTATTCCCGAGGGTGAAATATCATTCTCGGAATTGCGT
AATGACTATCAGAGTAAACTTGTCTTAAGATTGTTGAAGGAGAATGGAATAGGTGAATATGAATTATCGA
AACTTCTTAGGAAGTTTAGAAAACCAAAAACTTTTGGGGATTATAAGGTCATTCCAAGCGTTGAGATGAG
TGTGATAAAGCATGATGAAGATTTTTATTTAGTAATTCATATAATTCATCAAATACAATCAATGAAAACA
CTGTGGGAGCTTGTAAACAAAGACCCTAAAGAGCTTGAAGAGTTTTTAATGACTCACAAGGAAAATTTAA
TGCTGAAGGACATTGCGTCACCACTTAAAACTGTTTATAAGCCTTGCTTTGAAGAGTATACTAAAAAACC
AAAACTTGATCATAATCAAGAAATAGTAAAGTACTGGTATAATTATCATATTGAAAGATATTGGAATACT
CCAGAAGCTAAATTAGAGTTTTATAGAAAATTTGGCCAAGTTGATTTAAAACAACCTGCAATTCTAGCGA
AATTTGCATCTAAAATAAAGAAAAACAAAAATTACAAGATATATCTCTTGCCCCAATTAGTTGTCCCAAC
TTATAACGCCGAACAATTAGAAAGTGACGTGGCGAAAGAAATTTTAGAATATACAAAACTGATGCCAGAA
GAACGTAAAGAGCTTTTAGAAAACGTCCTTGCAGAAGTTGATAGTGACATTATAGACAAATCATTAAGTG
AAATTGAAGTAGAAAAAATTGCACAAGAATTGGAAAACAAAATAAGGGTTAGAGATGACAAAGGGAACAG
TGTACCAATTTCTCAATTAAATGTTCAAAAATCTCAATTACTACTTTGGACGAATTATTCACGAAAATAT
CCAGTTATATTGCCTTATGAAGTTCCAGAAAAGTTCAGAAAAATACGGGAGATACCAATGTTTATAATTC
TAGATTCAGGACTTCTTGCCGACATTCAAAATTTTGCAACTAATGAATTCAGGGAGTTAGTAAAGAGCAT
GTACTATAGTCTTGCCAAAAAATACAATAGTCTTGCCAAAAAAGCAAGGTCAACAAATGAAATAGGATTA
CCCTTTTTAGACTTTCGTGGGAAAGAAAAGGTTATAACTGAAGATTTAAACTCTGACAAAGGTATTATAG
AAGTTGTGGAGCAGGTATCTAGTTTCATGAAAGGAAAAGAACTAGGCCTAGCCTTTATAGCTGCAAGAAA
TAAACTTTCATCTGAGAAGTTTGAGGAAATTAAAAGGAGACTCTTTAATTTAAATGTAATATCTCAAGTG
GTTAACGAAGATACTTTAAAAAATAAAAGAGACAAATACGATAGAAATCGACTTGATCTATTTGTCAGAC
ACAACTTACTTTTTCAAGTATTATCTAAACTTGGAGTAAAGTATTATGTGCTAGATTACAGGTTCAATTA
TGACTACATCATTGGAATTGATGTTGCTCCCATGAAGCGTTCTGAGGGATACATAGGTGGTAGTGCCGTA
ATGTTTGACTCTCAAGGTTACATACGAAAAATTGTCCCAATTAAAATTGGTGAACAAAGAGGAGAATCAG
TTGACATGAATGAGTTTTTCAAAGAAATGGTTGATAAATTTAAAGAGTTCAATATTAAGCTAGATAATAA
GAAAATACTACTTCTAAGAGATGGAAGAATTACTAATAACGAAGAAGAAGGGCTCAAGTATATTTCCGAG
ATGTTTGATATTGAGGTGGTCACGATGGACGTGATAAAAAATCACCCTGTGAGAGCCTTTGCTAATATGA
AAATGTACTTTAACCTAGGTGGTGCAATATACCTAATCCCCCATAAGCTCAAACAAGCTAAAGGAACACC
AATACCAATAAAGTTAGCCAAAAAGAGGATAATTAAGAATGGAAAAGTCGAGAAGCAGAGTATCACTAGA
CAGGACGTCTTAGATATCTTCATTTTAACTCGTCTTAACTATGGGAGTATTTCTGCTGATATGCGGTTGC
CAGCACCCGTTCACTATGCTCACAAGTTTGCAAATGCAATCAGAAATGAATGGAAAATAAAAGAAGAGTT
CCTTGCTGAGGGATTTTTGTATTTTGTTTGAGGTACCGGATCCGAATTCGAGCTCCGTCGACAAGCTTGC
GGCCGCACTCGAGCACCACCACCACCACCACTGAGATCCGGCTGCTAACAAAGCCCGAAAGGAAGCTGAG
TTGGCTGCTGCCACCGCTGAGCAATAACTAGCATAACCCCTTGGGGCCTCTAAACGGGTCTTGAGGGGTT
TTTTGCTGAAAGGAGGAACTATATCCGGAT
Features (pLannotate 1.2.2; 22 found; start..end, strand, type, name):
     12..467     +  rep_origin     f1 ori (sequence partly withheld): f1 bacteriophage origin of replication; arrow indicates direction of (+) strand synthesis
    494..551     +  promoter       AmpR promoter (fragment): bla
    560..1375    -  CDS            KanR: aminoglycoside phosphotransferase; aph(3')-Ia; confers resistance to kanamycin in bacteria or G418 (Geneticin®) in eukaryotes
   1497..2085    +  rep_origin     ori: high-copy-number ColE1/pMB1/pBR322/pUC origin of replication
   2271..2413    -  misc_feature   bom: basis of mobility region from pBR322
   2515..2706    -  CDS            rop: Rop protein, which maintains plasmids at low copy number; rop
   2723..3103    +  CDS            YPB1_ECOLX: Protein predicted: Swiss-Prot protein existence level 4. From Escherichia coli.
   3175..3466    -  CDS            TcR (fragment): tetracycline efflux protein; tet; confers resistance to tetracycline
   3481..3502    -  protein_bind   CAP binding site: CAP binding activates transcription in the presence of cAMP. E. coli catabolite activator protein
   3515..4597    -  CDS            lacI: lac repressor; lacI; The lac repressor binds to the lac operator to inhibit transcription in E. coli. This inhibition can be relieved by adding lactose or isopropyl-β-D-thiogalactopyranoside (IPTG).
   4598..4675    -  promoter       lacI promoter: lacI
   4683..4962    -  CDS            TcR (fragment): tetracycline efflux protein; tet; confers resistance to tetracycline
   4984..5002    +  promoter       T7 promoter: promoter for bacteriophage T7 RNA polymerase
   5003..5027    +  protein_bind   lac operator: The lac repressor binds to the lac operator to inhibit transcription in E. coli. This inhibition can be relieved by adding lactose or isopropyl-β-D-thiogalactopyranoside (IPTG). lac repressor encoded by lacI
   5042..5064    +  RBS            RBS: efficient ribosome binding site from bacteriophage T7 gene 10 (Olins and Rangwala, 1989)
   5077..5094    +  CDS            7xHis (fragment): 6xHis affinity tag
   5113..5764    +  CDS            GST (fragment): glutathione S-transferase from Schistosoma japonicum
   5799..5819    +  CDS            capTEV™ (fragment): composite tag for in vivo biotinylation, TEV protease cleavage, and 6xHis tagging
   5830..8142    +  CDS            PfAgo: Argonaute protein from the archaeon Pyrococcus furiosus DNA-guided nuclease (Swarts et al., 2015)
   8195..8212    +  CDS            9xHis (fragment): 9xHis affinity tag
   8222..8271    +  CDS            SET1 (fragment): solubility-enhancement tag derived from T7 phage gene 10B
   8279..8326    +  terminator     T7 terminator: transcription terminator for bacteriophage T7 RNA polymerase
