[The description below was written by a language model from this plasmid's Addgene catalogue record and pLannotate feature annotations shown in this document.]
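Description:
pETM-30-GST-PfAgo_F is a bacterial expression plasmid of about 8.3 kb for producing the Argonaute protein of the archaeon Pyrococcus furiosus (PfAgo), a DNA-guided nuclease, in E. coli. The catalogue lists the backbone as unknown, although the name points to pETM-30 and the annotated features show a typical pET-type layout. It carries a ColE1/pBR322-family origin together with the bom region and the rop gene, which keeps copy number low, in line with the recorded low-copy status. Selection is by kanamycin through an aminoglycoside phosphotransferase gene. An f1 origin is also present, and short tetracycline-resistance fragments appear to be non-functional pBR322 remnants.

Expression is driven by a T7 promoter followed by a lac operator and the T7 gene 10 ribosome binding site, with a plasmid-borne lacI gene supplying repressor. Transcription therefore depends on a host that provides T7 RNA polymerase and is induced with IPTG. The open reading frame begins with a 6xHis tag and Schistosoma japonicum GST, followed by a short segment matching a TEV protease cleavage site, then the PfAgo coding sequence. This arrangement allows affinity purification on nickel or glutathione resin and subsequent removal of the tags. A second His-tag sequence and a short fragment annotated as a solubility tag lie between the insert and the T7 terminator, but the record does not show whether these are translated in frame with PfAgo.

Relative to the reference genomic ORF, the depositor notes one silent change (T1704C) and one non-silent change (A907G, recorded as A303V). The two sequence records, an NGS result and an analyzer sequence, differ by four nucleotides in length but carry the same features in the same order.
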