Addgene plasmid #146265: pETM-30-GST-PfAgo_F
Purpose: Bacterial Expression of PfAgo
Depositing lab: Elisa Izaurralde. Depositing organization: Max Planck Institute for Developmental Biology.
Backbone
  Vector backbone: Unknown
  Vector type: Bacterial Expression
Growth in bacteria
  Bacterial resistance: Kanamycin, 50 μg/mL
  Growth temperature: 37°C
  Growth strain: DH5alpha
  Copy number: Low Copy
Gene/Insert
  Gene/Insert name: PfAgo
  Species: Pyrococcus furiosus
  Mutation: one silent T1704C and one non silent mutation A907G (A303V) compared to the ORF given by NCBI: NC_003413.1
  Cloning method: Unknown
Terms and licenses: Academic/Nonprofit Terms; Industry Terms: Not Available to Industry
Depositor comments: Plasmids from this collection were made available to the research community and donated after the lab closed. Please note that the sequence provided by the depositing laboratory may be theoretical/predicted or based on Sanger sequencing results. There may be discrepancies between sequencing results obtained by Addgene and the depositor sequence. If an Addgene verified sequence is not available, please contact before placing your order to request that our lab fully sequence the plasmid.
How to cite: pETM-30-GST-PfAgo_F was a gift from Elisa Izaurralde (Addgene plasmid # 146265 ; http://n2t.net/addgene:146265 ; RRID:Addgene_146265)
